>Addgene plasmid #117365 | pmiRGLO-SH3GLB2-203 | addgene full sequence | sequence record 231683 | Addgene NGS Result
TCTTCCTCATCTCCGGGCCTTTCGACCTGCAGCCCAAGCTTGGCAATCCGGTACTGTTGGTAAAGCCACC
ATGGAAGATGCCAAAAACATTAAGAAGGGCCCAGCGCCATTCTACCCACTCGAAGACGGGACCGCCGGCG
AGCAGCTGCACAAAGCCATGAAGCGCTACGCCCTGGTGCCCGGCACCATCGCCTTTACCGACGCACATAT
CGAGGTGGACATTACCTACGCCGAGTACTTCGAGATGAGCGTTCGGCTGGCAGAAGCTATGAAGCGCTAT
GGGCTGAATACAAACCATCGGATCGTGGTGTGCAGCGAGAATAGCTTGCAGTTCTTCATGCCCGTGTTGG
GTGCCCTGTTCATCGGTGTGGCTGTGGCCCCAGCTAACGACATCTACAACGAGCGCGAGCTGCTGAACAG
CATGGGCATCAGCCAGCCCACCGTCGTATTCGTGAGCAAGAAAGGGCTGCAAAAGATCCTCAACGTGCAA
AAGAAGCTACCGATCATACAAAAGATCATCATCATGGATAGCAAGACCGACTACCAGGGCTTCCAAAGCA
TGTACACCTTCGTGACTTCCCATTTGCCACCCGGCTTCAACGAGTACGACTTCGTGCCCGAGAGCTTCGA
CCGGGACAAAACCATCGCCCTGATCATGAACAGTAGTGGCAGTACCGGATTGCCCAAGGGCGTAGCCCTA
CCGCACCGCACCGCTTGTGTCCGATTCAGTCATGCCCGCGACCCCATCTTCGGCAACCAGATCATCCCCG
ACACCGCTATCCTCAGCGTGGTGCCATTTCACCACGGCTTCGGCATGTTCACCACGCTGGGCTACTTGAT
CTGCGGCTTTCGGGTCGTGCTCATGTACCGCTTCGAGGAGGAGCTATTCTTGCGCAGCTTGCAAGACTAT
AAGATTCAATCTGCCCTGCTGGTGCCCACACTATTTAGCTTCTTCGCTAAGAGCACTCTCATCGACAAGT
ACGACCTAAGCAACTTGCACGAGATCGCCAGCGGCGGGGCGCCGCTCAGCAAGGAGGTAGGTGAGGCCGT
GGCCAAACGCTTCCACCTACCAGGCATCCGCCAGGGCTACGGCCTGACAGAAACAACCAGCGCCATTCTG
ATCACCCCCGAAGGGGACGACAAGCCTGGCGCAGTAGGCAAGGTGGTGCCCTTCTTCGAGGCTAAGGTGG
TGGACTTGGACACCGGTAAGACACTGGGTGTGAACCAGCGCGGCGAGCTGTGCGTCCGTGGCCCCATGAT
CATGAGCGGCTACGTTAACAACCCCGAGGCTACAAACGCTCTCATCGACAAGGACGGCTGGCTGCACAGC
GGCGACATCGCCTACTGGGACGAGGACGAGCACTTCTTCATCGTGGACCGGCTGAAGAGCCTGATCAAAT
ACAAGGGCTACCAGGTAGCCCCAGCCGAACTGGAGAGCATCCTGCTGCAACACCCCAACATCTTCGACGC
CGGGGTCGCCGGCCTGCCCGACGACGATGCCGGCGAGCTGCCCGCCGCAGTCGTCGTGCTGGAACACGGT
AAAACCATGACCGAGAAGGAGATCGTGGACTATGTGGCCAGCCAGGTTACAACCGCCAAGAAGCTGCGCG
GTGGTGTTGTGTTCGTGGACGAGGTGCCTAAAGGACTGACCGGCAAGTTGGACGCCCGCAAGATCCGCGA
GATTCTCATTAAGGCCAAGAAGGGCGGCAAGATCGCCGTGTAATTCTAGTTGTTTAAACGAGCTCGGCAG
GTGCCCCCATCCCCCCCGCATTCTGGCCTAGGCAGGAGAGGATGGGCGCAGCCCTGCCACTTAACTTGTT
TGTTGGTGACACAGTTGTTCAGAGTGGGGAGAATTCACCCCATTCTGTCCCTGCCCCTAGTCACCTAGCT
GTGAGGGTGCCTGAGGCTGAATGGCTCCACCCCTCCCCCAGCCCTGCTTCTGACCTGTGGCTCTGGAGCC
CCTGCCCCTGCCTGCATCCCCGAGCACCCCACCCTCCAGGCTCCACTAAGGAGGGAGGGGCTGTCTGCAG
CAGCTGCACTCAGCACCTAGGCCAGGGTGGGGCCGCCGCAGATGGGCTCAGGAAGCCCCAGGTGCACTCA
GCGAGAGCCCTGCCTTTCAGTTGCCAAAAGCTGCATCAGGGGAATGCGGCAAGGCACACAGGGCTCTGGC
AGCCCCTGGGGACTGGGCGCTGCCCCTGGGAGGGGAGAGCCTGGCCAGGGCTGGTGTTGGGCCCGGAGCA
GCATCTTCCGGTGCTATCCTCCCCTCCCACCCCTCACAGCTCAAGCCAAGTCCAGCGGCCGCAGTCTTCA
CCTCTCCACACTCACTTTTTATCTGGTGTTTTTACTTCTGCCTGCGTTTGCTCTCTAGCCAATAAACCGT
CCTTGTGTGCGAGTCACCTGGGCTCCTGTCAGGGCCTGGCCCTGAGGGTGGTAAAGGGAAAGGTAGACTC
ACCCTCTGCCCCACTCTTCCACAGAGTGAGCAGGGGCCCTGTGGCTGCCCCGGCCCCCAGCTCTCTAGTT
GGGAAGAAGTGCAGCCCTCCCTGTCTTCTGCGGGGCCTGTGCCTCTCAGAGGGCAGTGCTGTTCCTGGAC
ATGAAGCCGCACAAGGAACGTTTTATTCCTAAGAAAAAGTTTCCTAAATTTGGATTGTGGAGCGGACTGT
AGAATGCGTCTGACAGTTCAGTTCAAGCACAAGAAGTGGGTAGCGGTCAGTGCTGTCTGCAGGTCGGGCG
TTTCACCCAGCATGTGCCCCCGTGCCATGGGTTCTCATGCCGTCCTCAGTGTCCACATTTCACAGATGAG
ATCAGCAAGACAGTCAGCTCCTCAAGGGACCACAGTTGGCAAGTGGCCAAGCAGGGACTGAAGCCCAGGC
AGCCTGATTCTAGAAACCCTAAGTGATGTCTGTGTTTTAGATGGCCCCTAGCAGGACCTAGCATTCTGAC
TTCAGTCCTGAGAAGGCCAACAGCCAGTAGGCCCCACTGTTGGGGCTTCTGAAGAGGGGATCGGGGGATG
ACGGGGGCACGGGGCTATAAATAGGAAGGCACAGAGCTTCAAGAAAGGCTCACCCAGGGATGAGCTCAGC
CCACTGGGCCAATGAAAGCAGGGTCAAGGACAGGACCAGCGCAGGCCAAGGAAGGGAATATCTGACAGCG
CCCACCCAGCCAAACCCTCAGCCCAAGGACAGGAATGAGGAGATGCTGGTGAACTAGCCATCCATCAGTA
CCTGCCTTCCCCCGAGGCTGCAGCCCCACTCCCAGGCGCCTGGCCAGGGGAGTTTTCTAGGTTCTGAGAG
CCACGTTGTCATCCCTGGGCTTTGAAGTTAAACATCACACAGCTGTCTATAAACAAGATTTTAATATCTG
TATAAATAGACCACAGAATTACCAAAACTGCAAAAGTCGACCTGCAGGCATGCAAGCTGATCCGGCTGCT
AACAAAGCCCGAAAGGAAGCTGAGTTGGCTGCTGCCACCGCTGAGCAATAACTAGCATAACCCCTTGGGG
CGGCCGCTTCGAGCAGACATGATAAGATACATTGATGAGTTTGGACAAACCACAACTAGAATGCAGTGAA
AAAAATGCTTTATTTGTGAAATTTGTGATGCTATTGCTTTATTTGTAACCATTATAAGCTGCAATAAACA
AGTTAACAACAACAATTGCATTCATTTTATGTTTCAGGTTCAGGGGGAGATGTGGGAGGTTTTTTTAAGC
AAGTAAAACCTCTACAAATGTGGTAAAATCGAATTTTAACAAAATATTAACGCTTACAATTTCCTGATGC
GGTATTTTCTCCTTACGCATCTGTGCGGTATTTCACACCGCATACGCGGATCTGCGCAGCACCATGGCCT
GAAATAACCTCTGAAAGAGGAACTTGGTTAGGTACCTTCTGAGGCGGAAAGAACCAGCTGTGGAATGTGT
GTCAGTTAGGGTGTGGAAAGTCCCCAGGCTCCCCAGCAGGCAGAAGTATGCAAAGCATGCATCTCAATTA
GTCAGCAACCAGGTGTGGAAAGTCCCCAGGCTCCCCAGCAGGCAGAAGTATGCAAAGCATGCATCTCAAT
TAGTCAGCAACCATAGTCCCGCCCCTAACTCCGCCCATCCCGCCCCTAACTCCGCCCAGTTCCGCCCATT
CTCCGCCCCATGGCTGACTAATTTTTTTTATTTATGCAGAGGCCGAGGCCGCCTCGGCCTCTGAGCTATT
CCAGAAGTAGTGAGGAGGCTTTTTTGGAGGCCTAGGCTTTTGCAAAAAGCTTGATTCTTCTGACACAACA
GTCTCGAACCAAAGGCTGGAGCCACCATGGCTTCCAAGGTGTACGACCCCGAGCAACGCAAACGCATGAT
CACTGGGCCTCAGTGGTGGGCTCGCTGCAAGCAAATGAACGTGCTGGACTCCTTCATCAACTACTATGAT
TCCGAGAAGCACGCCGAGAACGCCGTGATTTTTCTGCATGGTAACGCTGCCTCCAGCTACCTGTGGAGGC
ACGTCGTGCCTCACATCGAGCCCGTGGCTAGATGCATCATCCCTGATCTGATCGGAATGGGTAAGTCCGG
CAAGAGCGGGAATGGCTCATATCGCCTCCTGGATCACTACAAGTACCTCACCGCTTGGTTCGAGCTGCTG
AACCTTCCAAAGAAAATCATCTTTGTGGGCCACGACTGGGGGGCTTGTCTGGCCTTTCACTACTCCTACG
AGCACCAAGACAAGATCAAGGCCATCGTCCATGCTGAGAGTGTCGTGGACGTGATCGAGTCCTGGGACGA
GTGGCCTGACATCGAGGAGGATATCGCCCTGATCAAGAGCGAAGAGGGCGAGAAAATGGTGCTTGAGAAT
AACTTCTTCGTCGAGACCATGCTCCCAAGCAAGATCATGCGGAAACTGGAGCCTGAGGAGTTCGCTGCCT
ACCTGGAGCCATTCAAGGAGAAGGGCGAGGTTAGACGGCCTACCCTCTCCTGGCCTCGCGAGATCCCTCT
CGTTAAGGGAGGCAAGCCCGACGTCGTCCAGATTGTCCGCAACTACAACGCCTACCTTCGGGCCAGCGAC
GATCTGCCTAAGATGTTCATCGAGTCCGACCCTGGGTTCTTTTCCAACGCTATTGTCGAGGGAGCTAAGA
AGTTCCCTAACACCGAGTTCGTGAAGGTGAAGGGCCTCCACTTCAGCCAGGAGGACGCTCCAGATGAAAT
GGGTAAGTACATCAAGAGCTTCGTGGAGCGCGTGCTGAAGAACGAGCAGACCGGTGGTGGGAGCGGAGGT
GGCGGATCAGGTGGCGGAGGCTCCGGAGGGATTGAACAAGATGGATTGCACGCAGGTTCTCCGGCCGCTT
GGGTGGAGAGGCTATTCGGCTATGACTGGGCACAACAGACAATCGGCTGCTCTGATGCCGCCGTGTTCCG
GCTGTCAGCGCAGGGGCGCCCGGTTCTTTTTGTCAAGACCGACCTGTCCGGTGCCCTGAATGAACTGCAG
GACGAGGCAGCGCGGCTATCGTGGCTGGCCACGACGGGCGTTCCTTGCGCAGCTGTGCTCGACGTTGTCA
CTGAAGCGGGAAGGGACTGGCTGCTATTGGGCGAAGTGCCGGGGCAGGATCTCCTGTCATCTCACCTTGC
TCCTGCCGAGAAAGTATCCATCATGGCTGATGCAATGCGGCGGCTGCATACGCTTGATCCGGCTACCTGC
CCATTCGACCACCAAGCGAAACATCGCATCGAGCGAGCACGTACTCGGATGGAAGCCGGTCTTGTCGATC
AGGATGATCTGGACGAAGAGCATCAGGGGCTCGCGCCAGCCGAACTGTTCGCCAGGCTCAAGGCGCGCAT
GCCCGACGGCGAGGATCTCGTCGTGACCCATGGCGATGCCTGCTTGCCGAATATCATGGTGGAAAATGGC
CGCTTTTCTGGATTCATCGACTGTGGCCGGCTGGGTGTGGCGGACCGCTATCAGGACATAGCGTTGGCTA
CCCGTGATATTGCTGAAGAGCTTGGCGGCGAATGGGCTGACCGCTTCCTCGTGCTTTACGGTATCGCCGC
TCCCGATTCGCAGCGCATCGCCTTCTATCGCCTTCTTGACGAGTTCTTCTGAGCGGGACTCTGGGGTTCG
AAATGACCGACCAAGCGACGCCCAACCTGCCATCACGATGGCCGCAATAAAATATCTTTATTTTCATTAC
ATCTGTGTGTTGGTTTTTTGTGTGAATCGATAGCGATAAGGATCCTCTTTGCGCTTGCGTTTTCCCTTGT
CCAGATAGCCCAGTAGCTGACATTCATCCGGGGTCAGCACCGTTTCTGCGGACTGGCTTTCTACGTAATG
GTTTCTTAGACGTCAGGTGGCACTTTTCGGGGAAATGTGCGCGGAACCCCTATTTGTTTATTTTTCTAAA
TACATTCAAATATGTATCCGCTCATGAGACAATAACCCTGATAAATGCTTCAATAATATTGAAAAAGGAA
GAGTATGAGTATTCAACATTTCCGTGTCGCCCTTATTCCCTTTTTTGCGGCATTTTGCCTTCCTGTTTTT
GCTCACCCAGAAACGCTGGTGAAAGTAAAAGATGCTGAAGATCAGTTGGGTGCACGAGTGGGTTACATCG
AACTGGATCTCAACAGCGGTAAGATCCTTGAGAGTTTTCGCCCCGAAGAACGTTTTCCAATGATGAGCAC
TTTCAAAGTTCTGCTATGTGGCGCGGTATTATCCCGTATTGACGCCGGGCAAGAGCAACTCGGTCGCCGC
ATACACTATTCTCAGAATGACTTGGTTGAGTACTCACCAGTCACAGAAAAGCATCTTACGGATGGCATGA
CAGTAAGAGAATTATGCAGTGCTGCCATAACCATGAGTGATAACACTGCGGCCAACTTACTTCTGACAAC
TATCGGAGGACCGAAGGAGCTAACCGCTTTTTTGCACAACATGGGGGATCATGTAACTCGCCTTGATCGT
TGGGAACCGGAGCTGAATGAAGCCATACCAAACGACGAGCGTGACACCACGATGCCTGTAGCAATGGCAA
CAACGTTGCGCAAACTATTAACTGGCGAACTACTTACTCTAGCTTCCCGGCAACAATTAATAGACTGGAT
GGAGGCGGATAAAGTTGCAGGACCACTTCTGCGCTCGGCCCTTCCGGCTGGCTGGTTTATTGCTGATAAA
TCTGGAGCCGGTGAGCGTGGGTCTCGCGGTATCATTGCAGCACTGGGGCCAGATGGTAAGCCCTCCCGTA
TCGTAGTTATCTACACGACGGGGAGTCAGGCAACTATGGATGAACGAAATAGACAGATCGCTGAGATAGG
TGCCTCACTGATTAAGCATTGGTAATTCGAAATGACCGACCAAGCGACGCCCAACCGGTATCAGCTCACT
CAAAGGCGGTAATACGGTTATCCACAGAATCAGGGGATAACGCAGGAAAGAACATGTGAGCAAAAGGCCA
GCAAAAGGCCAGGAACCGTAAAAAGGCCGCGTTGCTGGCGTTTTTCCATAGGCTCCGCCCCCCTGACGAG
CATCACAAAAATCGACGCTCAAGTCAGAGGTGGCGAAACCCGACAGGACTATAAAGATACCAGGCGTTTC
CCCCTGGAAGCTCCCTCGTGCGCTCTCCTGTTCCGACCCTGCCGCTTACCGGATACCTGTCCGCCTTTCT
CCCTTCGGGAAGCGTGGCGCTTTCTCATAGCTCACGCTGTAGGTATCTCAGTTCGGTGTAGGTCGTTCGC
TCCAAGCTGGGCTGTGTGCACGAACCCCCCGTTCAGCCCGACCGCTGCGCCTTATCCGGTAACTATCGTC
TTGAGTCCAACCCGGTAAGACACGACTTATCGCCACTGGCAGCAGCCACTGGTAACAGGATTAGCAGAGC
GAGGTATGTAGGCGGTGCTACAGAGTTCTTGAAGTGGTGGCCTAACTACGGCTACACTAGAAGGACAGTA
TTTGGTATCTGCGCTCTGCTGAAGCCAGTTACCTTCGGAAAAAGAGTTGGTAGCTCTTGATCCGGCAAAC
AAACCACCGCTGGTAGCGGTGGTTTTTTTGTTTGCAAGCAGCAGATTACGCGCAGAAAAAAAGGATTTCA
AGAAGATCCTTTGATCTTTTCTACGGGGTCTGACGCTCAGTGGAACGAAAACTCACGTTAAGGGATTTTG
GTCATGAGATTATCAAAAAGGATCTTCACCTAGATCCTTTTATAGTCCGGAAATACAGGAACGCACGCTG
GATGGCCCTTCGCTGGGATGGTGAAACCATGAAAAATGGCAGCTTCAGTGGATTAAGTGGGGGTAATGTG
GCCTGTACCCTCTGGTTGCATAGGTATTCATACGGTTAAAATTTATCAGGCGCGATTGCGGCAGTTTTTC
GGGTGGTTTGTTGCCATTTTTACCTGTCTGCTGCCGTGATCGCGCTGAACGCGTTTTAGCGGTGCGTACA
ATTAAGGGATTATGGTAAATCCACTTACTGTCTGCCCTCGTAGCCATCGAGATAAACCGCAGTACTCCGG
CCACGATGCGTCCGGCGTAGAGGATCGAGATCTACCGGGTAGGGGAGGCGCTTTTCCCAAGGCAGTCTGG
AGCATGCGCTTTAGCAGCCCCGCTGGGCACTTGGCGCTACACAAGTGGCCTCTGGCCTCGCACACATTCC
ACATCCACCGGTAGGCGCCAACCGGCTCCGTTCTTTGGTGGCCCCTTCGCGCCACCTTCTACTCCTCCCC
TAGTCAGGAAGTTCCCCCCCGCCCCGCAGCTCGCGTCGTGCAGGACGTGACAAATGGAAGTAGCACGTCT
CACTAGTCTCGTGCAGATGGACAGCACCGCTGAGCAATGGAAGCGGGTAGGCCTTTGGGGCAGCGGCCAA
TAGCAGCTTTGCTCCTTCGCTTTCTGGGCTCAGAGGCTGGGAAGGGGTGGGTCCGGGGGCGGGCTCAGGG
GCGGGCTCAGGGGCGGGGCGGGCGCCCGAAGGTCCTCCGGAGGCCCGGCATTCTGCACGCTTCAAAAGCG
CACGTCTGCCGCGCTGTTCTCC
Features (pLannotate 1.2.2; 19 found; start..end, strand, type, name):
     71..1723    +  CDS            luciferase: firefly luciferase synthetic luc2 version of the luciferase gene
   2416..2432    -  CDS            SBP (fragment): streptavidin-binding peptide selected from a peptide library; binds streptavidin with nanomolar affinity (Keefe et al., 2001)
   3395..3418    +  misc_feature   MCS (fragment): pUC18/19 multiple cloning site
   3425..3474    +  CDS            SET1 (fragment): solubility-enhancement tag derived from T7 phage gene 10B
   3482..3501    +  terminator     T7 terminator (fragment): transcription terminator for bacteriophage T7 RNA polymerase
   3523..3644    -  polyA_signal   SV40 poly(A) signal: SV40 polyadenylation signal
   3667..3735    -  CDS            large T antigen (fragment): large T antigen from SV40 (simian virus 40)
   3740..3772    +  rep_origin     M13 ori (fragment): M13 bacteriophage origin of replication; arrow indicates direction of (+) strand synthesis
   3773..3824    -  misc_feature   bom (fragment): basis of mobility region from pBR322
   3889..4246    +  promoter       SV40 promoter: SV40 enhancer and early promoter
   4297..5229    +  CDS            hRluc: Renilla luciferase human codon-optimized
   5280..6072    +  CDS            NeoR/KanR (fragment): aminoglycoside phosphotransferase from Tn5; aph(3')-II (or nptII); confers resistance to neomycin, kanamycin, and G418 (Geneticin®)
   6136..6184    +  polyA_signal   poly(A) signal: synthetic polyadenylation signal
   6205..6297    -  CDS            tnpA (fragment): TN5P_ECOLX - Also known as tnp. Experimental evidence at protein level: Swiss-Prot protein existence level 1. Mediates transposition of transposon Tn5 by a 'cut and paste' mechanism. First, the monomeric transposase binds the 19 bp inverted DNA repeats flanking the transposon. Then, dimerization of the DNA- bound transposase creates a synaptic DNA complex. After nicking of the first DNA strand, excision of the transposon proceeds through a series of intermediates. The transposase then mediates the insertion of the transposon at a new site by strand transfer. The activity of the wild- type tran
   6340..6444    +  promoter       AmpR promoter: bla
   6445..7305    +  CDS            AmpR: β-lactamase; bla; confers resistance to ampicillin, carbenicillin, and related antibiotics
   7463..8051    -  rep_origin     ori: high-copy-number ColE1/pMB1/pBR322/pUC origin of replication
   8167..8450    +  misc_feature   cer region: ColE1-derived recombination site that helps to maintain plasmids as monomers
   8507..24      +  promoter       PGK promoter (across the origin): mouse phosphoglycerate kinase 1 promoter
