[The description below was written by a language model from this plasmid's Addgene catalogue record and pLannotate feature annotations shown in this document.]
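Description:
pmiRGLO-SH3GLB2-203 is a mammalian dual-luciferase reporter plasmid built on the Promega pmiRGLO backbone and designed to test whether a microRNA acts on a specific 3' untranslated region. The insert is a 1,648 bp human 3' UTR from the SH3GLB2-203 transcript, placed by Gibson assembly immediately downstream of the firefly luciferase (luc2) coding sequence; the NheI and XbaI sites originally flanking the cloning position were destroyed in the process. The mouse PGK-1 promoter, which spans the numbering origin of the 8,982 nt sequence, drives luc2. In the feature table the UTR corresponds to the largely unannotated stretch between the end of luc2 and the residual polylinker. The small "SBP" hit inside this region, and other short fragment annotations nearby (SET1, T7 terminator, large T antigen, M13 ori, bom), are probably incidental similarity matches or backbone remnants rather than functional parts. An SV40 poly(A) signal is annotated after the cloning region, though on the reverse strand.

A second, independent cassette provides the internal control. The SV40 enhancer/early promoter drives human codon-optimised Renilla luciferase, followed directly by a neomycin phosphotransferase sequence and a synthetic poly(A) signal. This supplies both normalisation of the firefly signal and G418 selection in mammalian cells. Binding of a microRNA to the cloned UTR lowers firefly output relative to Renilla. In bacteria the plasmid is maintained at high copy through a ColE1/pUC-type origin with ampicillin resistance, and a cer site helps keep it monomeric. The associated publication concerns the miR-124 regulatory network in human neurogenesis, which suggests that this UTR was assayed as a candidate miR-124 target, although the record does not say so explicitly.
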