Addgene plasmid #117365: pmiRGLO-SH3GLB2-203
Purpose: Dual luciferase assay for miRNA-targeted UTR
Depositing lab: Volker Busskamp. Depositing organization: Technische Universitaet Dresden. Publication: Combined Experimental and System-Level Analyses Reveal the Complex Regulatory Network of miR-124 during Human Neurogenesis. Kutsche LK, Gysi DM, Fallmann J, Lenk K, Petri R, Swiersy A, Klapper SD, Pircs K, Khattak S, Stadler PF, Jakobsson J, Nowick K, Busskamp V. Cell Syst. 2018 Sep 28. pii: S2405-4712(18)30358-2. doi: 10.1016/j.cels.2018.08.011. PubMed 30292704.
Backbone
  Vector backbone: pmiRGLO
  Backbone manufacturer: Promega
  Backbone size w/o insert (bp): 7334
  Vector type: Mammalian Expression, Luciferase
  Selectable markers: Neomycin (select with G418)
Growth in bacteria
  Bacterial resistance: Ampicillin, 100 μg/mL
  Growth temperature: 37°C
  Growth strain: DH5alpha
  Copy number: High Copy
Gene/Insert
  Gene/Insert name: 3' UTR SH3GLB2-203
  Species: H. sapiens (human)
  Insert size (bp): 1648
  Promoter: Murine PGK-1
  Tag / fusion protein: luciferase (N terminal on backbone)
  Cloning method: Gibson Cloning
  Sequencing primers: 5′ Fluc-F1 (AGAAGCTGCGCGGTGGTGTTGTG); 3′ T7terminal
Terms and licenses: Academic/Nonprofit Terms; Industry Terms: Not Available to Industry
Depositor comments: 5' NheI cloning site destroyed, 3' XbaI cloning site destroyed
How to cite: pmiRGLO-SH3GLB2-203 was a gift from Volker Busskamp (Addgene plasmid # 117365 ; http://n2t.net/addgene:117365 ; RRID:Addgene_117365)
